>Addgene plasmid #126503 | pSG020 | addgene full sequence | sequence record 252589 | Addgene NGS Result
ACCTTCGGGAGCGCCTGAAGCCCGTTCTGGACGCCCTGGGGCCGTTGAATCGGGATATGCAGGCCAAGGC
CGCCGCGATCATCAAGGCCGTGGGCGAAAAGCTGCTGACGGAACAGCGGGAAGTCCAGCGCCAGAAACAG
GCCCAGCGCCAGCAGGAACGCGGGCGCGCACATTTCCCCGAAAAGTGCCACCTGCGGCGTTGTGACAATT
TACCGAACAACTCCGCGGCCGGGAAGCCGATCTCGGCTTGAACGAATTGTTAGGTGGCGGTACTTGGGTC
GATATCAAAGTGCATCACTTCTTCCCGTATGCCCAACTTTGTATAGAGAGCCACTGCGGGATCGTCACCG
TAATCTGCTTGCACGTAGATCACATAAGCACCAAGCGCGTTGGCCTCATGCTTGAGGAGATTGATGAGCG
CGGTGGCAATGCCCTGCCTCCGGTGCTCTCCGGAGACTGCGAGATCATAGATATAGATCTCACTACGCGG
CTGCTCAAACTTGGGCAGAACGTAAGCCGCGAGAGCGCCAACAACCGCTTCTTGGTCGAAGGCAGCAAGC
GCGATGAATGTCTTACTACGGAGCAAGTTCCCGAGGTAATCGGAGTCCGGCTGATGTTGGGAGTAGGTGG
CTACGTCTCCGAACTCACGACCGAAAAGATCAAGAGCAGCCCGCATGGATTTGACTTGGTCAGGGCCGAG
CCTACATGTGCGAATGATGCCCATACTTGAGCCACCTAACTTTGTTTTAGGGCGACTGCCCTGCTGCGTA
ACATCGTTGCTGCTGCGTAACATCGTTGCTGCTCCATAACATCAAACATCGACCCACGGCGTAACGCGCT
TGCTGCTTGGATGCCCGAGGCATAGACTGTACAAAAAAACAGTCATAACAAGCCATGAAAACCGCCACTG
CGCCGTTACCACCGCTGCGTTCGGTCAAGGTTCTGGACCAGTTGCGTGAGCGCATACGCTACTTGCATTA
CAGTTTACGAACCGAACAGGCTTATGTCAACTGGGTTCGTGCCTTCATCCGTTTCCACGGTGTGCGTCCA
TGGGCAAATATTATACGCAAGGCGACAAGGTGCTGATGCCGCTGGCGATTCAGGTTCATCATGCCGTTTG
TGATGGCTTCCATGTCGGCAGAATGCTTAATGAATTACAACAGTTTTTATGCATGCGCCCAATACGCAAA
CCGCCTCTCCCCGCGCGTTGGCCGATTCATTAATGCAGCTGGCACGACAGGTTTCCCGACTGGAAAGCGG
GCAGTGAGCGCAACGCAATTAATGTGAGTTAGCTCACTCATTAGGCACCCCAGGCTTTACACTTTATGCT
TCCGGCTCGTATGTTGTGTGGAATTGTGAGCGGATAACAATTTCACACAGGAAACAGCTATGACCATGAT
TACGCCAAGCGCGCAATTAACCCTCACTAAAGGGAACAAAAGCTGGGTACCGGGCCCCCCCTCGAGGTCG
ACGGTATCGATGCATAATGTGCCTGTCAAATGGACGAAGCAGGGATTCTGCAAACCCTATGCTACTCCGT
CAAGCCGTCAATTGTCTGATTCGTTACCAATTATGACAACTTGACGGCTACATCATTCACTTTTTCTTCA
CAACCGGCACGGAACTCGCTCGGGCTGGCCCCGGTGCATTTTTTAAATACCCGCGAGAAATAGAGTTGAT
CGTCAAAACCAACATTGCGACCGACGGTGGCGATAGGCATCCGGGTGGTGCTCAAAAGCAGCTTCGCCTG
GCTGATACGTTGGTCCTCGCGCCAGCTTAAGACGCTAATCCCTAACTGCTGGCGGAAAAGATGTGACAGA
CGCGACGGCGACAAGCAAACATGCTGTGCGACGCTGGCGATATCAAAATTGCTGTCTGCCAGGTGATCGC
TGATGTACTGACAAGCCTCGCGTACCCGATTATCCATCGGTGGATGGAGCGACTCGTTAATCGCTTCCAT
GCGCCGCAGTAACAATTGCTCAAGCAGATTTATCGCCAGCAGCTCCGAATAGCGCCCTTCCCCTTGCCCG
GCGTTAATGATTTGCCCAAACAGGTCGCTGAAATGCGGCTGGTGCGCTTCATCCGGGCGAAAGAACCCCG
TATTGGCAAATATTGACGGCCAGTTAAGCCATTCATGCCAGTAGGCGCGCGGACGAAAGTAAACCCACTG
GTGATACCATTCGCGAGCCTCCGGATGACGACCGTAGTGATGAATCTCTCCTGGCGGGAACAGCAAAATA
TCACCCGGTCGGCAAACAAATTCTCGTCCCTGATTTTTCACCACCCCCTGACCGCGAATGGTGAGATTGA
GAATATAACCTTTCATTCCCAGCGGTCGGTCGATAAAAAAATCGAGATAACCGTTGGCCTCAATCGGCGT
TAAACCCGCCACCAGATGGGCATTAAACGAGTATCCCGGCAGCAGGGGATCATTTTGCGCTTCAGCCATA
CTTTTCATACTCCCGCCATTCAGAGAAGAAACCAATTGTCCATATTGCATCAGACATTGCCGTCACTGCG
TCTTTTACTGGCTCTTCTCGCTAACCAAACCGGTAACCCCGCTTATTAAAAGCATTCTGTAACAAAGCGG
GACCAAAGCCATGACAAAAACGCGTAACAAAAGTGTCTATAATCACGGCAGAAAAGTCCACATTGATTAT
TTGCACGGCGTCACACTTTGCTATGCCATAGCATTTTTATCCATAAGATTAGCGGATCCTACCTGACGCT
TTTTATCGCAACTCTCTACTGTTTCTCCATACCCGTTTTTTTGGGCTAGCCTTTACAGGAGCATCAGCAT
GGCCAGAAAACAATGCCAAGTCTGCGGCCAGCCCGCCACGGTGCGGGTGGAAGCCAATCTCAATGGTCGC
CACAGCACCATGCTGTTGTGTGACGATCACTATCGCCAACTGGTGCGCCAGCAAAAGCGCACCGTCTCAC
CGCTGGAAGCCTTGTTCGGCTCGCGCAGCGGGCTGTTCGAAGACTTCCTTGGCAGCGACTTCTTCCGCAT
CGGTGACGACGCACCGTCCATGGCGGCCGATACCGACGAGGTCGTCGATGCCTCGTTCGGCGAACCCGCC
CCGGCCGGTACGGGCACCGCGCGCCGTCGCGGCAGTGGGCTCGCCAGCCGTATCAGCGAACAGTCCGAGG
CCCTATTGCAGGAGGCCGCCCGACACGCTGCAGAGTTCGGGCGCGCCGAAGTCGATACCGAACACCTGCT
GCTGGCGCTATCCGACAGCGACGTGGTCAAGACCATCCTGGGGCAGTTCAAGATCAAGGTCGATGACCTC
AAGCGCCAGATCGAATCCGAAGCCAAGCGCGGCGATAAGCCGTTCGAGGGCGAGATCGGCGTGTCGCCCC
GGGTCAAGGACGCGCTCAGCCGTGCTTTCGTGGCCTCCAACGAACTCGGCCACTCTTATGTCGGGCCGGA
GCATTTCCTGATCGGGCTCGCCGAGGAAGGCGAAGGTTTGGCGGCCAACCTGCTGCGCCGTTACGGCCTC
ACGCCGCAAGCGCTGCGCCAGCAGGTAAGCAAGGTGGTCGGCAAAGGGGCCGAGGATGGCCGCGCCGAGA
CGCCGACCAACACGCCGGAACTCGACAAGTATTCGCGCGACCTCACCAAGATGGCGCGCGAGGGCAAGCT
CGATCCGGTCATCGGCCGCGCGCAGGAGATCGAGACGACCATCGAAGTGCTGGCCCGGCGCAAGAAGAAC
AACCCGGTACTGATCGGCGAGCCCGGCGTCGGCAAGACCGCCATCGTCGAAGGGCTGGCGCAGCGCATGG
TCGCCGGCGAAGTGCCCGAGACGCTGCGCGACAAGCGTCTGGTCGAACTCAACATCAACGCCATGGTGGC
AGGCGCCAAGTACCGCGGCGAGTTCGAGGAGCGCGTGCAGAAGGTGCTCAAGGAAGTGACCGAGCACCAG
GGCGAGCTGATTCTCTTCATCGACGAGGTGCACACCATCGTCGGTGCAGGCCAGGGTGGCGGCGAAGGCG
GGCTGGACGTGGCCAACGTGTTCAAGCCGATGATGGCGCGCGGCGAACTGAACCTGATCGGCGCCACCAC
GCTCAACGAGTATCAGAAGTACATCGAGAAGGACGCCGCGCTGGAGCGTCGCTTCCAGCCGGTGATGGTG
CCCGAGCCGACGGTAGCGCAGACCATGATGATCCTGCGCGGCCTGCGTGACACCTTCGAGGCGCACCACA
AGGTCAGCATCACCGAGGATGCGATCATCGCCGCCGCCGAGTTGTCGGACCGCTACATCACCGCGCGCTT
TTTGCCTGACAAGGCCATCGACCTGCTCGACCAGGCGGCCGCACGCGTGAAGCTGTCGGCCACGGCCCGC
CCGGTGGCGGTGCAAGAGCTGGAGTCCGAACTGCACCAGCTGCGGCGTGAGCAGGACTATGTGGCCTCGC
GCAAGCAGTACGACAAGGCCGCCGAGCTGGGCAAGCACATCGAGGCCAAAGAGGCCGAACTCAAGAAGCT
TGTCGAGGAATGGGAACGCGAGCGCGCCTCGGGCAGTGCCGAAGTCAAAGCCGAGCATGTCGCGCAGATC
GTCTCGCGCCTGACCGGCATTCCGGTCAACGAGCTGACGGTGGAAGAACGCGAGAAGCTGCTGCATCTGG
AGCAGCGGCTGCACGAGCGCCTCGTGGGCCAGGACGAAGCGGTGCGCGCGGTGGCCGATGCCGTGCGGTT
GTCGCGCGCGGGCCTGCGCGAAGGCAGCAAGCCGGTGGCGACTTTTCTGTTCCTCGGGCCGACCGGCGTG
GGCAAGACCGAGCTCGCCAAGGCGCTGGCCGAGTCCATCTATGGCGATGAAGGTGCGCTGCTGCGCATCG
ACATGTCCGAGTACGGGGAACGCCATACCGTGGCACGCCTGGTGGGGGCGCCTCCGGGTTACGTCGGCTA
CGACGAGGGTGGCCAGCTCACCGAGAAGGTGCGGCGCAAACCCTACAGCGTGTTGCTGCTGGACGAGATC
GAGAAGGCTCACCCCGACGTCTACAACATCCTGCTGCAGGTGTTCGACGACGGGCGGCTCACCGACGGCA
AGGGCCGGGTGGTGGATTTCACCAATACCATCATCATCGCCACCTCGAACTTGGGCTCGGACATCATCCA
GCGTCGGCTGAAGGCCCGTGGCGCCGCCGGCGAGGAATACGAGAAGACCAAGGGCGAGGTGATGGACGTG
CTGCGCGGACACTTCCGCCCCGAGTTCCTCAACCGCATCGACGAGATCATCGTCTTCCATGCGCTGGGCA
AGGAGGAGATCCGCCATATCGTCGGCCTGCAGCTCGATCGTGTGGCCCGCAACGCCGCCAGCCAGGGCGT
GACGCTGACCTTCGATCAGACCTTGATCGATCACTTCGCGGAGGAAGGCTACAAGCCCGAGTTCGGCGCG
CGTGAGCTCAAGCGGCTGATCCGCAGCGAGTTGGAAACTGCTCTGGCGCGCGAGATGCTGGGTGGCGGTA
TCGGCAAGGCCGATCACGCCAGCGCCCGCTGGGACGACAAGGCCGAACGGGTGGTCTTCGAGCGCCAGGA
GCCACCCGCGAAGCCGGCCGAGCCTGAGAAGCCCGATGCCGCGAACGTGGCCGAGACGCCGCCGAGCGAC
GCGAGCAAGCCTGCGCGCAAGAAGAAGTCAGCGGGCGGCGAATCTCACCACCACCACCACCATTGATCTA
GAGCGGCCGCCACCGCGGTGGAGCTCCAATTCGCCCTATAGTGAGTCGTATTACGCGCGCTCACTGGCCG
TCGTTTTACAACGTCGTGACTGGGAAAACCCTGGCGTTACCCAACTTAATCGCCTTGCAGCACATCCCCC
TTTCGCCAGCTGGCGTAATAGCGAAGAGGCCCGCACCGATCGCCCTTCCCAACAGTTGCGCAGCCTGAAT
GGCGAATGGAAATTGTAAGCGTTAATATTTTGTTAAAATTCGCGTTAAATTTTTGTTAAATCAGCTCATT
TTTTAACCAATAGGCCGTACTGCGATGAGTGGCAGGGCGGGGCGTAATTTTTTTAAGGCAGTTATTGGTG
CCCTTAAACGCCTGGTTGCTACGCCTGAATAAGTGATAATAAGCGGATGAATGGCAGAAATTCGAAAGCA
AATTCGACCCGGTCGTCGGTTCAGGGCAGGGTCGTTAAATAGCCGCTTATGTCTATTGCTGGTTTACCGG
TTTATTGACTACCGGAAGCAGTGTGACCGTGTGCTTCTCAAATGCCTGAGGCCAGTTTGCTCAGGCTCTC
CCCGTGGAGGTAATAATTGACGATATGATCATTTATTCTGCCTCCCAGAGCCTGATAAAAACGGTGAATC
CGTTAGCGAGGTGCCGCCGGCTTCCATTCAGGTCGAGGTGGCCCGGCTCCATGCACCGCGACGCAACGCG
GGGAGGCAGACAAGGTATAGGGCGGCGAGGCGGCTACAGCCGATAGTCTGGAACAGCGCACTTACGGGTT
GCTGCGCAACCCAAGTGCTACCGGCGCGGCAGCGTGACCCGTGTCGGCGGCTCCAACGGCTCGCCATCGT
CCAGAAAACACGGCTCATCGGGCATCGGCAGGCGCTGCTGCCCGCGCCGTTCCCATTCCTCCGTTTCGGT
CAAGGCTGGCAGGTCTGGTTCCATGCCCGGAATGCCGGGCTGGCTGGGCGGCTCCTCGCCGGGGCCGGTC
GGTAGTTGCTGCTCGCCCGGATACAGGGTCGGGATGCGGCGCAGGTCGCCATGCCCCAACAGCGATTCGT
CCTGGTCGTCGTGATCAACCACCACGGCGGCACTGAACACCGACAGGCGCAACTGGTCGCGGGGCTGGCC
CCACGCCACGCGGTCATTGACCACGTAGGCCGACACGGTGCCGGGGCCGTTGAGCTTCACGACGGAGATC
CAGCGCTCGGCCACCAAGTCCTTGACTGCGTATTGGACCGTCCGCAAAGAACGTCCGATGAGCTTGGAAA
GTGTCTTCTGGCTGACCACCACGGCGTTCTGGTGGCCCATCTGCGCCACGAGGTGATGCAGCAGCATTGC
CGCCGTGGGTTTCCTCGCAATAAGCCCGGCCCACGCCTCATGCGCTTTGCGTTCCGTTTGCACCCAGTGA
CCGGGCTTGTTCTTGGCTTGAATGCCGATTTCTCTGGACTGCGTGGCCATGCTTATCTCCATGCGGTAGG
GGTGCCGCACGGTTGCGGCACCATGCGCAATCAGCTGCAACTTTTCGGCAGCGCGACAACAATTATGCGT
TGCGTAAAAGTGGCAGTCAATTACAGATTTTCTTTAACCTACGCAATGAGCTATTGCGGGGGGTGCCGCA
ATGAGCTGTTGCGTACCCCCCTTTTTTAAGTTGTTGATTTTTAAGTCTTTCGCATTTCGCCCTATATCTA
GTTCTTTGGTGCCCAAAGAAGGGCACCCCTGCGGGGTTCCCCCACGCCTTCGGCGCGGCTCCCCCTCCGG
CAAAAAGTGGCCCCTCCGGGGCTTGTTGATCGACTGCGCGGCCTTCGGCCTTGCCCAAGGTGGCGCTGCC
CCCTTGGAACCCCCGCACTCGCCGCCGTGAGGCTCGGGGGGCAGGCGGGCGGGCTTCGCCCTTCGACTGC
CCCCACTCGCATAGGCTTGGGTCGTTCCAGGCGCGTCAAGGCCAAGCCGCTGCGCGGTCGCTGCGCGAGC
CTTGACCCGCCTTCCACTTGGTGTCCAACCGGCAAGCGAAGCGCGCAGGCCGCAGGCCGGAGGCTTTTCC
CCAGAGAAAATTAAAAAAATTGATGGGGCAAGGCCGCAGGCCGCGCAGTTGGAGCCGGTGGGTATGTGGT
CGAAGGCTGGGTAGCCGGTGGGCAATCCCTGTGGTCAAGCTCGTGGGCAGGCGCAGCCTGTCCATCAGCT
TGTCCAGCAGGGTTGTCCACGGGCCGAGCGAAGCGAGCCAGCCGGTGGCCGCTCGCGGCCATCGTCCACA
TATCCACGGGCTGGCAAGGGAGCGCAGCGACCGCGCAGGGCGAAGCCCGGAGAGCAAGCCCGTAGGGCGC
CGCAGCCGCCGTAGGCGGTCACGACTTTGCGAAGCAAAGTCTAGTGAGTATACTCAAGCATTGAGTGGCC
CGCCGGAGGCACCGCCTTGCGCTGCCCCCGTCGAGCCGGTTGGACACCAAAAGGGAGGGGCAGGCATGGC
GGCATACGCGATCATGCGATGCAAGAAGCTGGCGAAAATGGGCAACGTGGCGGCCAGTCTCAAGCACGCC
TACCGCGAGCGCGAGACGCCCAACGCTGACGCCAGCAGGACGCCAGAGAACGAGCACTGGGCGGCCAGCA
GCACCGATGAAGCGATGGGCCGACTGCGCGAGTTGCTGCCAGAGAAGCGGCGCAAGGACGCTGTGTTGGC
GGTCGAGTACGTCATGACGGCCAGCCCGGAATGGTGGAAGTCGGCCAGCCAAGAACAGCAGGCGGCGTTC
TTCGAGAAGGCGCACAAGTGGCTGGCGGACAAGTACGGGGCGGATCGCATCGTGACGGCCAGCATCCACC
GTGACGAAACCAGCCCGCACATGACCGCGTTCGTGGTGCCGCTGACGCAGGACGGCAGGCTGTCGGCCAA
GGAGTTCATCGGCAACAAAGCGCAGATGACCCGCGACCAGACCACGTTTGCGGCCGCTGTGGCCGATCTA
GGGCTGCAACGGGGCATCGAGGGCAGCAAGGCACGTCACACGCGCATTCAGGCGTTCTACGAGGCCCTGG
AGCGGCCACCAGTGGGCCACGTCACCATCAGCCCGCAAGCGGTCGAGCCACGCGCCTATGCACCGCAGGG
ATTGGCCGAAAAGCTGGGAATCTCAAAGCGCGTTGAGACGCCGGAAGCCGTGGCCGACCGGCTGACAAAA
GCGGTTCGGCAGGGGTATGAGCCTGCCCTACAGGCCGCCGCAGGAGCGCGTGAGATGCGCAAGAAGGCCG
ATCAAGCCCAAGAGACGGCCCGAG
Features (pLannotate 1.2.2; 21 found; start..end, strand, type, name):
    260..793     -  CDS            GmR: gentamycin acetyltransferase; aacC1; confers resistance to gentamycin
    982..1010    -  promoter       Pc promoter: intI1 (promoter lies within the coding sequence); class 1 integron promoter
   1048..1164    +  CDS            CmR (fragment): chloramphenicol acetyltransferase; cat; confers resistance to chloramphenicol
   1175..1267    +  CDS            lacI (fragment): lac repressor; lacI; The lac repressor binds to the lac operator to inhibit transcription in E. coli. This inhibition can be relieved by adding lactose or isopropyl-β-D-thiogalactopyranoside (IPTG).
   1280..1301    +  protein_bind   CAP binding site: CAP binding activates transcription in the presence of cAMP. E. coli catabolite activator protein
   1316..1346    +  promoter       lac promoter: promoter for the E. coli lac operon
   1354..1370    +  protein_bind   lac operator: The lac repressor binds to the lac operator to inhibit transcription in E. coli. This inhibition can be relieved by adding lactose or isopropyl-β-D-thiogalactopyranoside (IPTG). lac repressor encoded by lacI
   1415..1433    +  promoter       T3 promoter: promoter for bacteriophage T3 RNA polymerase
   1446..1481    -  misc_feature   MCS (fragment): pBluescript multiple cloning site
   1571..2449    -  CDS            araC: L-arabinose regulatory protein; araC
   2476..2760    +  promoter       araBAD promoter: araBAD; promoter of the L-arabinose operon of E. coli; the araC regulatory gene is transcribed in the opposite direction (Guzman et al., 1995)
   3129..5477    +  CDS            clpC: CLPC_BACSU - Also known as mecB. Experimental evidence at protein level: Swiss-Prot protein existence level 1. Competence gene repressor; required for cell growth at high temperature. Negative regulator of comK expression. May interact with MecA to negatively regulate comK. From Bacillus subtilis (strain 168).
   5646..5662    +  CDS            9xHis (fragment): 9xHis affinity tag
   5667..5696    -  misc_feature   MCS (fragment): pBluescript multiple cloning site
   5705..5723    -  promoter       T7 promoter: promoter for bacteriophage T7 RNA polymerase
   5731..5886    +  CDS            lacZα (fragment): LacZα fragment of β-galactosidase; lacZ fragment
   5890..5967    -  rep_origin     M13 ori (fragment): M13 bacteriophage origin of replication; arrow indicates direction of (+) strand synthesis
   5967..5998    +  CDS            CmR (fragment): chloramphenicol acetyltransferase confers resistance to chloramphenicol
   6328..6397    -  CDS            TcR (fragment): tetracycline efflux protein; tet; confers resistance to tetracycline
   6458..7120    -  CDS            pBBR1 Rep: replication protein for the broad-host-range plasmid pBBR1 from Bordetella bronchiseptica
   7121..7892    -  rep_origin     pBBR1 oriV: replication origin of the broad-host-range plasmid pBBR1 from Bordetella bronchiseptica; requires the pBBR1 Rep protein for replication
