[The description below was written by a language model from this plasmid's Addgene catalogue record and pLannotate feature annotations shown in this document.]
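Description:
pSG020 is a low-copy bacterial expression plasmid built on the broad-host-range backbone pJN105. It carries the pBBR1 oriV together with the pBBR1 Rep protein, which lets it replicate both in E. coli K-12 cloning strains and in Pseudomonas aeruginosa. The sequenced plasmid contains an intact gentamicin acetyltransferase gene (aacC1) downstream of a class 1 integron Pc promoter, matching the gentamicin selectable marker listed in the catalogue. The catalogue's bacterial resistance field instead names streptomycin, but no streptomycin resistance gene appears in the feature table, so the two fields disagree. The short CmR, TcR, lacI, lacZα, M13 ori and pBluescript polylinker fragments, along with the T3, T7 and lac promoters, are remnants of the backbone's construction rather than functional parts of the expression design.

The payload is the stand-alone disaggregase ClpG(GI), also called ClpK, from P. aeruginosa SG17M. It was inserted between NheI and XbaI sites as an open reading frame of roughly 2.9 kb with a C-terminal 6xHis tag. Expression is driven by the araBAD (PBAD) promoter, with the divergently transcribed araC regulator on the same plasmid, so transcription is induced by L-arabinose. The annotation software labels most of the insert as Bacillus subtilis clpC. This reflects homology among Clp/Hsp100 family ATPases, not the actual identity of the gene. The partial "9xHis" hit just downstream corresponds to the His tag. The plasmid is used for arabinose-controlled production of tagged ClpG(GI), including in its native host SG17M. The associated work examined how this disaggregase contributes to bacterial heat tolerance.
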