Addgene plasmid #126503: pSG020
Purpose: Pseudomonas aeruginosa disaggregase ClpG(GI) cloned as ClpG(GI)-6xHis
Depositing lab: Ute Romling. Depositing organization: Karolinska Institutet. Publication: Stand-alone ClpG disaggregase confers superior heat tolerance to bacteria. Lee C, Franke KB, Kamal SM, Kim H, Lunsdorf H, Jager J, Nimtz M, Trcek J, Jansch L, Bukau B, Mogk A, Romling U. Proc Natl Acad Sci U S A. 2018 Jan 9;115(2):E273-E282. doi: 10.1073/pnas.1712051115. Epub 2017 Dec 20. PubMed 29263094.
Backbone
  Vector backbone: pJN105
  Backbone size w/o insert (bp): 6055
  Total vector size (bp): 8881
  Vector type: Bacterial Expression
  Selectable markers: Gentamicin
Growth in bacteria
  Bacterial resistance: Streptomycin, 50 μg/mL
  Growth temperature: 37°C
  Growth strain: Top10
  Growth instructions: different temperatures possible; alternative E. coli K-12 derivatives can be used as hosts; used for protein production in original host Pseudomonas aeruginosa SG17M
  Copy number: Low Copy
Gene/Insert
  Gene/Insert name: disaggregase ClpGgi with 6xHis-tag (alt name: ClpK)
  Species: Pseudomonas aeruginosa SG17M
  Insert size (bp): 2886
  GenBank ID: taxi:1443105 (genome) EWH27925.1 (protein)
  Promoter: PBAD
  Tag / fusion protein: C-terminal 6xHis (C terminal on insert)
  Cloning method: Restriction Enzyme; 5′ cloning site NheI (not destroyed); 3′ cloning site XbaI (not destroyed)
  Sequencing primers: 5′ CCATAGCATTTTTATCCATAAG; 3′ AAACGACGGCCAGTGAGC
Terms and licenses: Academic/Nonprofit Terms; Industry Terms: Not Available to Industry
Depositor comments: conditional Biosafety Level 2 if expressed in Pseudomonas aeruginosa SG17M
How to cite: pSG020 was a gift from Ute Romling (Addgene plasmid # 126503 ; http://n2t.net/addgene:126503 ; RRID:Addgene_126503)
