>Addgene plasmid #126503 | pSG020 | depositor partial sequence | sequence record 242432 | Cloned clpGgi-6xHis from Pseudomonas aeruginosa SG17M
CTTTACAGGAGCATCAGCATGGCCAGAAAACAATGCCAAGTCTGCGGCCAGCCCGCCACGGTGCGGGTGG
AAGCCAATCTCAATGGTCGCCACAGCACCATGCTGTTGTGTGACGATCACTATCGCCAACTGGTGCGCCA
GCAAAAGCGCACCGTCTCACCGCTGGAAGCCTTGTTCGGCTCGCGCAGCGGGCTGTTCGAAGACTTCCTT
GGCAGCGACTTCTTCCGCATCGGTGACGACGCACCGTCCATGGCGGCCGATACCGACGAGGTCGTCGATG
CCTCGTTCGGCGAACCCGCCCCGGCCGGTACGGGCACCGCGCGCCGTCGCGGCAGTGGGCTCGCCAGCCG
TATCAGCGAACAGTCCGAGGCCCTATTGCAGGAGGCCGCCCGACACGCTGCAGAGTTCGGGCGCGCCGAA
GTCGATACCGAACACCTGCTGCTGGCGCTATCCGACAGCGACGTGGTCAAGACCATCCTGGGGCAGTTCA
AGATCAAGGTCGATGACCTCAAGCGCCAGATCGAATCCGAAGCCAAGCGCGGCGATAAGCCGTTCGAGGG
CGAGATCGGCGTGTCGCCCCGGGTCAAGGACGCGCTCAGCCGTGCTTTCGTGGCCTCCAACGAACTCGGC
CACTCTTATGTCGGGCCGGAGCATTTCCTGATCGGGCTCGCCGAGGAAGGCGAAGGTTTGGCGGCCAACC
TGCTGCGCCGTTACGGCCTCACGCCGCAAGCGCTGCGCCAGCAGGTAAGCAAGGTGGTCGGCAAAGGGGC
CGAGGATGGCCGCGCCGAGACGCCGACCAACACGCCGGAACTCGACAAGTATTCGCGCGACCTCACCAAG
ATGGCGCGCGAGGGCAAGCTCGATCCGGTCATCGGCCGCGCGCAGGAGATCGAGACGACCATCGAAGTGC
TGGCCCGGCGCAAGAAGAACAACCCGGTACTGATCGGCGAGCCCGGCGTCGGCAAGACCGCCATCGTCGA
AGGGCTGGCGCAGCGCATGGTCGCCGGCGAAGTGCCCGAGACGCTGCGCGACAAGCGTCTGGTCGAACTC
AACATCAACGCCATGGTGGCAGGCGCCAAGTACCGCGGCGAGTTCGAGGAGCGCGTGCAGAAGGTGCTCA
AGGAAGTGACCGAGCACCAGGGCGAGCTGATTCTCTTCATCGACGAGGTGCACACCATCGTCGGTGCAGG
CCAGGGTGGCGGCGAAGGCGGGCTGGACGTGGCCAACGTGTTCAAGCCGATGATGGCGCGCGGCGAACTG
AACCTGATCGGCGCCACCACGCTCAACGAGTATCAGAAGTACATCGAGAAGGACGCCGCGCTGGAGCGTC
GCTTCCAGCCGGTGATGGTGCCCGAGCCGACGGTAGCGCAGACCATGATGATCCTGCGCGGCCTGCGTGA
CACCTTCGAGGCGCACCACAAGGTCAGCATCACCGAGGATGCGATCATCGCCGCCGCCGAGTTGTCGGAC
CGCTACATCACCGCGCGCTTTTTGCCTGACAAGGCCATCGACCTGCTCGACCAGGCGGCCGCACGCGTGA
AGCTGTCGGCCACGGCCCGCCCGGTGGCGGTGCAAGAGCTGGAGTCCGAACTGCACCAGCTGCGGCGTGA
GCAGGACTATGTGGCCTCGCGCAAGCAGTACGACAAGGCCGCCGAGCTGGGCAAGCACATCGAGGCCAAA
GAGGCCGAACTCAAGAAGCTTGTCGAGGAATGGGAACGCGAGCGCGCCTCGGGCAGTGCCGAAGTCAAAG
CCGAGCATGTCGCGCAGATCGTCTCGCGCCTGACCGGCATTCCGGTCAACGAGCTGACGGTGGAAGAACG
CGAGAAGCTGCTGCATCTGGAGCAGCGGCTGCACGAGCGCCTCGTGGGCCAGGACGAAGCGGTGCGCGCG
GTGGCCGATGCCGTGCGGTTGTCGCGCGCGGGCCTGCGCGAAGGCAGCAAGCCGGTGGCGACTTTTCTGT
TCCTCGGGCCGACCGGCGTGGGCAAGACCGAGCTCGCCAAGGCGCTGGCCGAGTCCATCTATGGCGATGA
AGGTGCGCTGCTGCGCATCGACATGTCCGAGTACGGGGAACGCCATACCGTGGCACGCCTGGTGGGGGCG
CCTCCGGGTTACGTCGGCTACGACGAGGGTGGCCAGCTCACCGAGAAGGTGCGGCGCAAACCCTACAGCG
TGTTGCTGCTGGACGAGATCGAGAAGGCTCACCCCGACGTCTACAACATCCTGCTGCAGGTGTTCGACGA
CGGGCGGCTCACCGACGGCAAGGGCCGGGTGGTGGATTTCACCAATACCATCATCATCGCCACCTCGAAC
TTGGGCTCGGACATCATCCAGCGTCGGCTGAAGGCCCGTGGCGCCGCCGGCGAGGAATACGAGAAGACCA
AGGGCGAGGTGATGGACGTGCTGCGCGGACACTTCCGCCCCGAGTTCCTCAACCGCATCGACGAGATCAT
CGTCTTCCATGCGCTGGGCAAGGAGGAGATCCGCCATATCGTCGGCCTGCAGCTCGATCGTGTGGCCCGC
AACGCCGCCAGCCAGGGCGTGACGCTGACCTTCGATCAGACCTTGATCGATCACTTCGCGGAGGAAGGCT
ACAAGCCCGAGTTCGGCGCGCGTGAGCTCAAGCGGCTGATCCGCAGCGAGTTGGAAACTGCTCTGGCGCG
CGAGATGCTGGGTGGCGGTATCGGCAAGGCCGATCACGCCAGCGCCCGCTGGGACGACAAGGCCGAACGG
GTGGTCTTCGAGCGCCAGGAGCCACCCGCGAAGCCGGCCGAGCCTGAGAAGCCCGATGCCGCGAACGTGG
CCGAGACGCCGCCGAGCGACGCGAGCAAGCCTGCGCGCAAGAAGAAGTCAGCGGGCGGCGAATCTCATCA
TCATCATCATCACTGA
